>Addgene plasmid #18834 | TRPML3-CFP | addgene full sequence | sequence record 318682 | Addgene NGS Result
GACATTGATTATTGACTAGTTATTAATAGTAATCAATTACGGGGTCATTAGTTCATAGCCCATATATGGA
GTTCCGCGTTACATAACTTACGGTAAATGGCCCGCCTGGCTGACCGCCCAACGACCCCCGCCCATTGACG
TCAATAATGACGTATGTTCCCATAGTAACGCCAATAGGGACTTTCCATTGACGTCAATGGGTGGAGTATT
TACGGTAAACTGCCCACTTGGCAGTACATCAAGTGTATCATATGCCAAGTACGCCCCCTATTGACGTCAA
TGACGGTAAATGGCCCGCCTGGCATTATGCCCAGTACATGACCTTATGGGACTTTCCTACTTGGCAGTAC
ATCTACGTATTAGTCATCGCTATTACCATGGTGATGCGGTTTTGGCAGTACATCAATGGGCGTGGATAGC
GGTTTGACTCACGGGGATTTCCAAGTCTCCACCCCATTGACGTCAATGGGAGTTTGTTTTGGCACCAAAA
TCAACGGGACTTTCCAAAATGTCGTAACAACTCCGCCCCATTGACGCAAATGGGCGGTAGGCGTGTACGG
TGGGAGGTCTATATAAGCAGAGCTCTCTGGCTAACTAGAGAACCCACTGCTTACTGGCTTATCGAAATTA
ATACGACTCACTATAGGGAGACCCAAGCTTGGTACCGAGCTCGGATCCACTAGTCCAGTGTGGTGGAATT
GCCCTTGCCACCATGGCAAATCCCGAGGTGCTGGTTAGCAGCTGCAGAGCTCGCCAAGATGAAAGCCCCT
GCACTTTCCACCCGAGCTCGTCCCCGTCAGAGCAGCTTCTCTTAGAAGACCAGATGAGGCGGAAACTCAA
GTTCTTTTTTATGAATCCTTGTGAGAAGTTCTGGGCTCGGGGTAGGAAGCCATGGAAACTTGCCATACAG
ATTCTGAAAATCGCGATGGTGACTATCCAGCTGGTTCTGTTTGGACTAAGTAACCAGATGGTAGTAGCTT
TCAAAGAGGAGAACACTATAGCCTTCAAACACCTCTTCCTAAAGGGCTACATGGATCGAATGGACGACAC
CTATGCAGTGTACACTCAGAGTGAAGTGTATGACCAGATCATCTTTGCAGTGACCCAGTACTTGCAGCTT
CAGAACATCTCCGTGGGCAATCACGCTTATGAGAACAAGGGGACTAAGCAGTCGGCGATGGCAATCTGTC
AGCACTTCTACAGGCGAGGAACCATCTGCCCCGGGAACGACACCTTTGACATCGATCCAGAAGTTGAAAC
AGAATGTTTCCTTGTAGAGCCAGATGAAGCTTCCCACCTTGGAACGCCTGGAGAAAATAAACTCAACCTG
AGCCTGGACTACCACAGACTTCTGACGGTGGAGCTCCAGTTTAAGCTCAAAGCCATCAATCTGCAGACAG
TTCGACACCAGGAGCTTCCTGACTGTTACGACTTTACACTGACTATAACATTCGACAACAAGGCTCACAG
TGGAAGAATCAAAATAAGCTTAGACAACGACATTTCTATCAAAGAATGCAAAGACTGGCATGTGTCTGGA
TCAATTCAGAAGAACACACACTACATGATGATCTTTGATGCCTTTGTCATTCTGACCTGCTTGGCCTCAC
TGGTGCTGTGTGCCAGGTCTGTGATTAGGGGTCTTCAGCTTCAGCAGGAGTTTGTCAACTTCTTCCTTCT
TCACTACAAGAAGGAAGTTTCGGCCTCTGATCAGATGGAGTTCATCAACGGGTGGTACATTATGATCATC
ATTAGTGACATATTGACAATCGTTGGATCAGTTCTGAAAATGGAAATCCAAGCCAAGAGTCTCACAAGCT
ATGATGTCTGCAGCATACTTCTCGGGACGTCAACTATGCTCGTGTGGCTTGGAGTTATCCGATACCTGGG
TTTCTTTGCGAAGTACAATCTCCTTATTCTGACCCTCCAGGCAGCGCTGCCCAACGTCATGAGGTTCTGT
TGCTGCGCTGCTATGATCTATCTAGGCTATTGCTTTTGCGGATGGATTGTGCTGGGCCCTTACCATGAGA
AGTTCCGTTCCCTGAACAGGGTCTCCGAGTGCCTGTTCTCGCTGATAAACGGAGACGATATGTTTTCCAC
ATTTGCGAAAATGCAGCAGAAGAGTTACCTGGTGTGGCTGTTCAGCCGAGTCTACCTGTACTCGTTCATC
AGCCTCTTCATTTACATGATTCTGAGCCTTTTCATCGCGCTCATCACAGACACATACGAAACAATTAAGC
ACTACCAGCAAGATGGCTTCCCAGAGACGGAACTTCGAAAGTTTATAGCGGAATGCAAAGACCTCCCCAA
CTCCGGAAAATACAGATTAGAAGATGACCCTCCGGGTTCTTTACTCTGCTGCTGCAAAAAGCTCGAGGTG
AGCAAGGGCGAGGAGCTGTTCACCGGGGTGGTGCCCATCCTGGTCGAGCTGGACGGCGACGTAAACGGCC
ACAGGTTCAGCGTGTCCGGCGAGGGCGAGGGCGATGCCACCTACGGCAAGCTGACCCTGAAGTTCATCTG
CACCACCGGCAAGCTGCCCGTGCCCTGGCCCACCCTCGTGACCACCCTGACCTGGGGCGTGCAGTGCTTC
AGCCGCTACCCCGACCACATGAAGCAGCACGACTTCTTCAAGTCCGCCATGCCCGAAGGCTACGTCCAGG
AGCGTACCATCTTCTTCAAGGACGACGGCAACTACAAGACCCGCGCCGAGGTGAAGTTCGAGGGCGACAC
CCTGGTGAACCGCATCGAGCTGAAGGGCATCGACTTCAAGGAGGACGGCAACATCCTGGGGCACAAGCTG
GAGTACAACTACATCAGCCACAACGTCTATATCACCGCCGACAAGCAGAAGAACGGCATCAAGGCCCACT
TCAAGATCCGCCACAACATCGAGGACGGCAGCGTGCAGCTCGCCGACCACTACCAGCAGAACACCCCCAT
CGGCGACGGCCCCGTGCTGCTGCCCGACAACCACTACCTGAGCACCCAGTCCGCCCTGAGCAAAGACCCC
AACGAGAAGCGCGATCACATGGTCCTGCTGGAGTTCGTGACCGCCGCCGGGATCACTCTCGGCATGGACG
AGCTGTACAAGTAATCTAGAGGGCCCTATTCTATAGTGTCACCTAAATGCTAGAGCTCGCTGATCAGCCT
CGACTGTGCCTTCTAGTTGCCAGCCATCTGTTGTTTGCCCCTCCCCCGTGCCTTCCTTGACCCTGGAAGG
TGCCACTCCCACTGTCCTTTCCTAATAAAATGAGGAAATTGCATCGCATTGTCTGAGTAGGTGTCATTCT
ATTCTGGGGGGTGGGGTGGGGCAGGACAGCAAGGGGGAGGATTGGGAAGACAATAGCAGGCATGCTGGGG
ATGCGGTGGGCTCTATGGCTTCTGAGGCGGAAAGAACCAGCTGGGGCTCTAGGGGGTATCCCC
[124 nt withheld, positions 3424-3547]
C
[91 nt withheld, positions 3549-3639]
A
[49 nt withheld, positions 3641-3689]
CCTTTGACGTTGGAGTCCACGTTCTTT
[37 nt withheld, positions 3717-3753]
ACCCTATCTCGGTCTATTCTTTTGATTTATAAGGGATTTTGCCGATTTCGGCCTATTGGTTAAAAAATGA
GCTGATTTAACAAAAATTTAACGCGAATTAATTCTGTGGAATGTGTGTCAGTTAGGGTGTGGAAAGTCCC
CAGGCTCCCCAGCAGGCAGAAGTATGCAAAGCATGCATCTCAATTAGTCAGCAACCAGGTGTGGAAAGTC
CCCAGGCTCCCCAGCAGGCAGAAGTATGCAAAGCATGCATCTCAATTAGTCAGCAACCATAGTCCCGCCC
CTAACTCCGCCCATCCCGCCCCTAACTCCGCCCAGTTCCGCCCATTCTCCGCCCCATGGCTGACTAATTT
TTTTTATTTATGCAGAGGCCGAGGCCGCCTCTGCCTCTGAGCTATTCCAGAAGTAGTGAGGAGGCTTTTT
TGGAGGCCTAGGCTTTTGCAAAAAGCTCCCGGGAGCTTGTATATCCATTTTCGGATCTGATCAAGAGACA
GGATGAGGATCGTTTCGCATGATTGAACAAGATGGATTGCACGCAGGTTCTCCGGCCGCTTGGGTGGAGA
GGCTATTCGGCTATGACTGGGCACAACAGACAATCGGCTGCTCTGATGCCGCCGTGTTCCGGCTGTCAGC
GCAGGGGCGCCCGGTTCTTTTTGTCAAGACCGACCTGTCCGGTGCCCTGAATGAACTGCAGGACGAGGCA
GCGCGGCTATCGTGGCTGGCCACGACGGGCGTTCCTTGCGCAGCTGTGCTCGACGTTGTCACTGAAGCGG
GAAGGGACTGGCTGCTATTGGGCGAAGTGCCGGGGCAGGATCTCCTGTCATCTCACCTTGCTCCTGCCGA
GAAAGTATCCATCATGGCTGATGCAATGCGGCGGCTGCATACGCTTGATCCGGCTACCTGCCCATTCGAC
CACCAAGCGAAACATCGCATCGAGCGAGCACGTACTCGGATGGAAGCCGGTCTTGTCGATCAGGATGATC
TGGACGAAGAGCATCAGGGGCTCGCGCCAGCCGAACTGTTCGCCAGGCTCAAGGCGCGCATGCCCGACGG
CGAGGATCTCGTCGTGACCCATGGCGATGCCTGCTTGCCGAATATCATGGTGGAAAATGGCCGCTTTTCT
GGATTCATCGACTGTGGCCGGCTGGGTGTGGCGGACCGCTATCAGGACATAGCGTTGGCTACCCGTGATA
TTGCTGAAGAGCTTGGCGGCGAATGGGCTGACCGCTTCCTCGTGCTTTACGGTATCGCCGCTCCCGATTC
GCAGCGCATCGCCTTCTATCGCCTTCTTGACGAGTTCTTCTGAGCGGGACTCTGGGGTTCGAAATGACCG
ACCAAGCGACGCCCAACCTGCCATCACGAGATTTCGATTCCACCGCCGCCTTCTATGAAAGGTTGGGCTT
CGGAATCGTTTTCCGGGACGCCGGCTGGATGATCCTCCAGCGCGGGGATCTCATGCTGGAGTTCTTCGCC
CACCCCAACTTGTTTATTGCAGCTTATAATGGTTACAAATAAAGCAATAGCATCACAAATTTCACAAATA
AAGCATTTTTTTCACTGCATTCTAGTTGTGGTTTGTCCAAACTCATCAATGTATCTTATCATGTCTGTAT
ACCGTCGACCTCTAGCTAGAGCTTGGCGTAATCATGGTCATAGCTGTTTCCTGTGTGAAATTGTTATCCG
CTCACAATTCCACACAACATACGAGCCGGAAGCATAAAGTGTAAAGCCTGGGGTGCCTAATGAGTGAGCT
AACTCACATTAATTGCGTTGCGCTCACTGCCCGCTTTCCAGTCGGGAAACCTGTCGTGCCAGCTGCATTA
ATGAATCGGCCAACGCGCGGGGAGAGGCGGTTTGCGTATTGGGCGCTCTTCCGCTTCCTCGCTCACTGAC
TCGCTGCGCTCGGTCGTTCGGCTGCGGCGAGCGGTATCAGCTCACTCAAAGGCGGTAATACGGTTATCCA
CAGAATCAGGGGATAACGCAGGAAAGAACATGTGAGCAAAAGGCCAGCAAAAGGCCAGGAACCGTAAAAA
GGCCGCGTTGCTGGCGTTTTTCCATAGGCTCCGCCCCCCTGACGAGCATCACAAAAATCGACGCTCAAGT
CAGAGGTGGCGAAACCCGACAGGACTATAAAGATACCAGGCGTTTCCCCCTGGAAGCTCCCTCGTGCGCT
CTCCTGTTCCGACCCTGCCGCTTACCGGATACCTGTCCGCCTTTCTCCCTTCGGGAAGCGTGGCGCTTTC
TCATAGCTCACGCTGTAGGTATCTCAGTTCGGTGTAGGTCGTTCGCTCCAAGCTGGGCTGTGTGCACGAA
CCCCCCGTTCAGCCCGACCGCTGCGCCTTATCCGGTAACTATCGTCTTGAGTCCAACCCGGTAAGACACG
ACTTATCGCCACTGGCAGCAGCCACTGGTAACAGGATTAGCAGAGCGAGGTATGTAGGCGGTGCTACAGA
GTTCTTGAAGTGGTGGCCTAACTACGGCTACACTAGAAGAACAGTATTTGGTATCTGCGCTCTGCTGAAG
CCAGTTACCTTCGGAAAAAGAGTTGGTAGCTCTTGATCCGGCAAACAAACCACCGCTGGTAGCGGTGGTT
TTTTTGTTTGCAAGCAGCAGATTACGCGCAGAAAAAAAGGATCTCAAGAAGATCCTTTGATCTTTTCTAC
GGGGTCTGACGCTCAGTGGAACGAAAACTCACGTTAAGGGATTTTGGTCATGAGATTATCAAAAAGGATC
TTCACCTAGATCCTTTTAAATTAAAAATGAAGTTTTAAATCAATCTAAAGTATATATGAGTAAACTTGGT
CTGACAGTTACCAATGCTTAATCAGTGAGGCACCTATCTCAGCGATCTGTCTATTTCGTTCATCCATAGT
TGCCTGACTCCCCGTCGTGTAGATAACTACGATACGGGAGGGCTTACCATCTGGCCCCAGTGCTGCAATG
ATACCGCGAGACCCACGCTCACCGGCTCCAGATTTATCAGCAATAAACCAGCCAGCCGGAAGGGCCGAGC
GCAGAAGTGGTCCTGCAACTTTATCCGCCTCCATCCAGTCTATTAATTGTTGCCGGGAAGCTAGAGTAAG
TAGTTCGCCAGTTAATAGTTTGCGCAACGTTGTTGCCATTGCTACAGGCATCGTGGTGTCACGCTCGTCG
TTTGGTATGGCTTCATTCAGCTCCGGTTCCCAACGATCAAGGCGAGTTACATGATCCCCCATGTTGTGCA
AAAAAGCGGTTAGCTCCTTCGGTCCTCCGATCGTTGTCAGAAGTAAGTTGGCCGCAGTGTTATCACTCAT
GGTTATGGCAGCACTGCATAATTCTCTTACTGTCATGCCATCCGTAAGATGCTTTTCTGTGACTGGTGAG
TACTCAACCAAGTCATTCTGAGAATAGTGTATGCGGCGACCGAGTTGCTCTTGCCCGGCGTCAATACGGG
ATAATACCGCGCCACATAGCAGAACTTTAAAAGTGCTCATCATTGGAAAACGTTCTTCGGGGCGAAAACT
CTCAAGGATCTTACCGCTGTTGAGATCCAGTTCGATGTAACCCACTCGTGCACCCAACTGATCTTCAGCA
TCTTTTACTTTCACCAGCGTTTCTGGGTGAGCAAAAACAGGAAGGCAAAATGCCGCAAAAAAGGGAATAA
GGGCGACACGGAAATGTTGAATACTCATACTCTTCCTTTTTCAATATTATTGAAGCATTTATCAGGGTTA
TTGTCTCATGAGCGGATACATATTTGAATGTATTTAGAAAAATAAACAAATAGGGGTTCCGCGCACATTT
CCCCGAAAAGTGCCACCTGACGTCGACGGATCGGGAGATCTCCCGATCCCCTATGGTGCACTCTCAGTAC
AATCTGCTCTGATGCCGCATAGTTAAGCCAGTATCTGCTCCCTGCTTGTGTGTTGGAGGTCGCTGAGTAG
TGCGCGAGCAAAATTTAAGCTACAACAAGGCAAGGCTTGACCGACAATTGCATGAAGAATCTGCTTAGGG
TTAGGCGTTTTGCGCTGCTTCGCGATGTACGGGCCAGATATACGCGTT
Features (pLannotate 1.2.2; 22 found; start..end, strand, type, name):
      1..380     +  enhancer       CMV enhancer: human cytomegalovirus immediate early enhancer
    381..584     +  promoter       CMV promoter: human cytomegalovirus (CMV) immediate early promoter
    580..613     +  LTR            5' LTR (truncated) (fragment): truncated 5' long terminal repeat (LTR) from HIV-1
    629..647     +  promoter       T7 promoter: promoter for bacteriophage T7 RNA polymerase
    713..2371    +  CDS            Mcoln3: MCLN3_MOUSE - Experimental evidence at protein level: Swiss-Prot protein existence level 1. Nonselective ligand-gated cation channel probably playing a role in the regulation of membrane trafficking events. Acts as Ca(2+)- permeable cation channel with inwardly rectifying activity (PubMed:17989217). Mediates release of Ca(2+) from endosomes to the cytoplasm, contributes to endosomal acidification and is involved in the regulation of membrane trafficking and fusion in the endosomal pathway (By similarity). Does not seem to act as mechanosensory transduction channel in inner ear sensory hair cel
   2377..3094    +  CDS            CFP (fragment): cyan variant of GFP mammalian codon-optimized
   3110..3128    -  promoter       SP6 promoter: promoter for bacteriophage SP6 RNA polymerase
   3154..3378    +  polyA_signal   bGH poly(A) signal: bovine growth hormone polyadenylation signal
   3382..3403    +  promoter       SV40 promoter (fragment): SV40 enhancer and early promoter
   3424..3852    +  rep_origin     f1 ori (sequence partly withheld): f1 bacteriophage origin of replication; arrow indicates direction of (+) strand synthesis
   3866..4195    +  promoter       SV40 promoter: SV40 enhancer and early promoter
   4262..5053    +  CDS            neo: KKA2_KLEPN - Also known as kan, nptII. Experimental evidence at protein level: Swiss-Prot protein existence level 1. Resistance to kanamycin, neomycin, paromomycin, ribostamycin, butirosin and gentamicin B. From Klebsiella pneumoniae.
   5077..5235    +  CDS            ble (fragment): BLE_KLEPN - Experimental evidence at protein level: Swiss-Prot protein existence level 1. Binding protein with a strong affinity to the bleomycin family of antibiotics. Binds to CL990; an antimitotic-antibiotic compound. From Klebsiella pneumoniae.
   5230..5351    +  polyA_signal   SV40 poly(A) signal: SV40 polyadenylation signal
   5424..5440    -  protein_bind   lac operator: The lac repressor binds to the lac operator to inhibit transcription in E. coli. This inhibition can be relieved by adding lactose or isopropyl-β-D-thiogalactopyranoside (IPTG). lac repressor encoded by lacI
   5448..5478    -  promoter       lac promoter: promoter for the E. coli lac operon
   5493..5514    -  protein_bind   CAP binding site: CAP binding activates transcription in the presence of cAMP. E. coli catabolite activator protein
   5527..5619    -  CDS            lacI (fragment): lac repressor; lacI; The lac repressor binds to the lac operator to inhibit transcription in E. coli. This inhibition can be relieved by adding lactose or isopropyl-β-D-thiogalactopyranoside (IPTG).
   5802..6390    -  rep_origin     ori: high-copy-number ColE1/pMB1/pBR322/pUC origin of replication
   6561..7421    -  CDS            AmpR: β-lactamase; bla; confers resistance to ampicillin, carbenicillin, and related antibiotics
   7422..7526    -  promoter       AmpR promoter: bla
   7585..7637    -  misc_feature   bom (fragment): basis of mobility region from pBR322
