[The description below was written by a language model from this plasmid's Addgene catalogue record and pLannotate feature annotations shown in this document.]
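Description:
TRPML3-CFP is a mammalian expression plasmid built on the pcDNA3.1 backbone that encodes mouse TRPML3 (mucolipin-3, gene Mcoln3) fused at its C terminus to cyan fluorescent protein. The sequenced plasmid is about 7.8 kb. It is propagated in E. coli through a high-copy ColE1/pUC-type origin with ampicillin selection from the β-lactamase gene. An f1 origin is also present, which permits single-stranded DNA production. For mammalian cells, an SV40 early promoter drives a neomycin phosphotransferase gene followed by an SV40 polyadenylation signal, which would allow G418 selection of stable transfectants.

The Mcoln3 coding region, cloned between HindIII and XhoI sites and derived in part from a commercial EST, sits downstream of the human CMV immediate-early enhancer and promoter. It is followed almost immediately by the CFP coding sequence, and the transcript ends at the bovine growth hormone polyadenylation signal. A T7 promoter upstream and an SP6 promoter in the opposite orientation downstream flank the fusion and can serve for in vitro transcription or as sequencing primer sites. The record notes two amino-acid differences from the reference sequence, Q165R and F210Y, but does not say whether these are intended changes or natural variants. The short annotated HIV LTR, ble, lacI and extra SV40 promoter fragments appear to be minor backbone matches rather than functional elements.

TRPML3 is a cation channel of the endosomal pathway involved in membrane trafficking. The fluorescent tag lets the protein be seen in transfected cells, which fits the associated study of how TRPML3's lysosomal localization depends on TRPML1 and TRPML2.
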