Addgene plasmid #18834: TRPML3-CFP
Depositing lab: Craig Montell. Publication: Lysosomal localization of TRPML3 depends on TRPML2 and the mucolipidosis-associated protein TRPML1. Venkatachalam K, Hofmann T, Montell C. J Biol Chem. 2006 Jun 23. 281(25):17517-27. 10.1074/jbc.M600807200 PubMed 16606612.
Backbone
  Vector backbone: pcDNA3.1
  Backbone size w/o insert (bp): 5500
  Vector type: Mammalian Expression
Growth in bacteria
  Bacterial resistance: Ampicillin, 100 μg/mL
  Growth temperature: 37°C
  Growth strain: DH5alpha
  Copy number: High Copy
Gene/Insert
  Gene/Insert name: TRPML3 (alt name: Mucolipin-3)
  Species: M. musculus (mouse)
  Insert size (bp): 1661
  Mutation: Q165R, F210Y
  GenBank ID: NM_134160
  Entrez Gene: Mcoln3 (a.k.a. 6720490O21Rik, TRP, TRPML3, Va)
  Tag / fusion protein: CFP (C terminal on insert)
  Cloning method: Restriction Enzyme; 5′ cloning site HindIII (not destroyed); 3′ cloning site XhoI (not destroyed)
  Sequencing primers: 5′ T7; 3′ V5
Resource information
  A portion of this plasmid was derived from a plasmid made by: EST from Invitrogen
Terms and licenses: Academic/Nonprofit Terms; Industry Terms: Not Available to Industry
How to cite: TRPML3-CFP was a gift from Craig Montell (Addgene plasmid # 18834 ; http://n2t.net/addgene:18834 ; RRID:Addgene_18834)
