>Addgene plasmid #18834 | TRPML3-CFP | addgene partial sequence | sequence record 24724 | CMV-F 5'-CGCAAATGGGCGGTAGGCGTG-3'
CNGGGGCNTTAGCGAGCTCTCTGGCTACTAGAGAACCCACTGCTTACTGGCTTATCGAAATTAATACGAC
TCACTATAGGGAGACCCAAGCTTGGTACCGAGCTCGGATCCACTAGTCCAGTGTGGTGGAATTGCCCTTG
CCACCATGGCAAATCCCGAGGTGCTGGTTAGCAGCTGCAGAGCTCGCCAAGATGAAAGCCCCTGCACTTT
CCACCCGAGCTCGTCCCCGTCAGAGCAGCTTCTCTTAGAAGACCAGATGAGGCGGAAACTCAAGTTCTTT
TTTATGAATCCTTGTGAGAAGTTCTGGGCTCGGGGTAGGAAGCCATGGAAACTTGCCATACAGATTCTGA
AAATCGCGATGGTGACTATCCAGCTGGTTCTGTTTGGACTAAGTAACCAGATGGTAGTAGCTTTCAAAGA
GGAGAACACTATAGCCTTCAAACACCTCTTCCTAAAGGGCTACATGGATCGAATGGACGACACCTATGCA
GTGTACACTCAGAGTGAAGTGTATGACCAGATCATCTTTGCAGTGACCCAGTACTTGCAGCTTCAGAACA
TCTCCGTGGGCAATCACGCTTATGAGAACAAGGGGACTAAGCAGTCGGCGATGGCAATCTGTCAGCACTT
CTACAGGCGAGGAACCATCTGCCCCGGGAACGACACCTTTGACATCGATCCAGAAGTTGAANCAAGNNGT
TCCTTGTAGAGCCAGATGAAGCTNCCCCCTTGGAACGCCNGGA
